Addgene plasmid #214112: CSII-CAG-EGFP
Purpose: Mammalian continuous expression
Depositing lab: Sho Yoshimatsu. Depositing organization: Keio University.
Backbone
  Vector backbone: CSII
  Backbone manufacturer: Made by Dr. Hiroyuki Miyoshi
  Vector type: Mammalian Expression, Lentiviral
Growth in bacteria
  Bacterial resistance: Ampicillin, 100 μg/mL
  Growth temperature: 37°C
  Growth strain: NEB Stable
  Copy number: High Copy
Gene/Insert
  Gene/Insert name: EGFP
  Species: Aequorea victoria
  Mutation: Codon-optimized for mammalian cells
  Cloning method: Restriction Enzyme; 5′ cloning site Unknown (unknown if destroyed); 3′ cloning site Unknown (unknown if destroyed)
Terms and licenses: Academic/Nonprofit Terms; Industry Terms: Not Available to Industry
How to cite: CSII-CAG-EGFP was a gift from Sho Yoshimatsu (Addgene plasmid # 214112 ; http://n2t.net/addgene:214112 ; RRID:Addgene_214112)
