[The description below was written by a language model from this plasmid's Addgene catalogue record and pLannotate feature annotations shown in this document.]
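Description:
CSII-CAG-EGFP is an HIV-1-based lentiviral transfer plasmid built on the CSII backbone, intended for continuous (constitutive) expression of EGFP in mammalian cells. In bacteria it is maintained through a high-copy ColE1/pUC-type origin and selected with ampicillin via the β-lactamase gene. An f1 origin is also present. The plasmid backbone outside the viral region carries an SV40 promoter/EM7 promoter–BleoR cassette with an SV40 poly(A) signal, which could in principle confer Zeocin resistance, although the catalogue entry lists only ampicillin.

Viral genomic RNA is transcribed from a CMV enhancer/promoter fused to a truncated 5' LTR, an arrangement that typically makes transcription in packaging cells independent of Tat. Downstream lie the Ψ packaging signal with a partial gag fragment, the Rev response element for Rev-dependent nuclear export, and the cPPT/CTS, which aids nuclear import of the reverse-transcribed genome. The internal expression cassette is the CAG promoter, annotated here as a CMV enhancer, a chicken β-actin promoter fragment and a chimeric β-actin/β-globin intron. It drives mammalian codon-optimized EGFP from Aequorea victoria.

attB1, attB3 and attB2 sites flank the promoter and the reporter, suggesting that the cassette was assembled by Gateway recombination, even though the record lists restriction cloning with unknown sites. A short EF-1α core promoter fragment upstream looks like a remnant of a parental vector. WPRE follows EGFP to enhance transcript stability and expression, then a second truncated LTR and a bGH poly(A) signal. The construct serves to produce lentivirus for stable fluorescent labelling of transduced cells or as a transduction control.
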