Features (pLannotate 1.2.2; 37 found; start..end, strand, type, name):
     52..640     +  misc_feature   WPRE: woodchuck hepatitis virus posttranscriptional regulatory element
    565..1152    +  CDS            nef: NEF_HV112 - Experimental evidence at protein level: Swiss-Prot protein existence level 1. Extracellular Nef protein targets CD4(+) T-lymphocytes for apoptosis by interacting with CXCR4 surface receptors. From Human immunodeficiency virus type 1 group M subtype B (isolate PCV12) (HIV-1).
   1159..1339    +  LTR            5' LTR (truncated): truncated 5' long terminal repeat (LTR) from HIV-1
   1371..1595    +  polyA_signal   bGH poly(A) signal: bovine growth hormone polyadenylation signal
   1599..1620    +  promoter       SV40 promoter (fragment): SV40 enhancer and early promoter
   1641..2069    +  rep_origin     f1 ori (sequence partly withheld): f1 bacteriophage origin of replication; arrow indicates direction of (+) strand synthesis
   2083..2412    +  promoter       SV40 promoter: SV40 enhancer and early promoter
   2460..2507    +  promoter       EM7 promoter: synthetic bacterial promoter&nbsp
   2526..2900    +  CDS            BleoR: antibiotic-binding protein; Sh ble from Streptoalloteichus hindustanus; confers resistance to bleomycin, phleomycin, and Zeocin™
   2910..3035    +  CDS            ble (fragment): BLE_KLEPN - Experimental evidence at protein level: Swiss-Prot protein existence level 1. Binding protein with a strong affinity to the bleomycin family of antibiotics. Binds to CL990; an antimitotic-antibiotic compound. From Klebsiella pneumoniae.
   3030..3151    +  polyA_signal   SV40 poly(A) signal: SV40 polyadenylation signal
   3224..3240    -  protein_bind   lac operator: The lac repressor binds to the lac operator to inhibit transcription in E. coli. This inhibition can be relieved by adding lactose or isopropyl-β-D-thiogalactopyranoside (IPTG). lac repressor encoded by lacI
   3248..3278    -  promoter       lac promoter: promoter for the E. coli lac operon
   3293..3314    -  protein_bind   CAP binding site: CAP binding activates transcription in the presence of cAMP. E. coli catabolite activator protein
   3327..3419    -  CDS            lacI (fragment): lac repressor; lacI; The lac repressor binds to the lac operator to inhibit transcription in E. coli. This inhibition can be relieved by adding lactose or isopropyl-β-D-thiogalactopyranoside (IPTG).
   3602..4190    -  rep_origin     ori: high-copy-number ColE1/pMB1/pBR322/pUC origin of replication
   4361..5221    -  CDS            AmpR: β-lactamase; bla; confers resistance to ampicillin, carbenicillin, and related antibiotics
   5222..5326    -  promoter       AmpR promoter: bla
   5385..5437    -  misc_feature   bom (fragment): basis of mobility region from pBR322
   5592..5971    +  enhancer       CMV enhancer: human cytomegalovirus immediate early enhancer
   5972..6171    +  promoter       CMV promoter: human cytomegalovirus (CMV) immediate early promoter
   6189..6369    +  LTR            5' LTR (truncated): truncated 5' long terminal repeat (LTR) from HIV-1
   6416..6541    +  misc_feature   HIV-1 Ψ: packaging signal of human immunodeficiency virus type 1
   6525..6863    +  CDS            HIV-1 gag (fragment): gag protein from human immunodeficiency virus 1; gag
   7033..7266    +  misc_feature   RRE: The Rev response element (RRE) of HIV-1 allows for Rev-dependent mRNA export from the nucleus to the cytoplasm.
   7643..7743    +  CDS            Rev (fragment): human immunodeficiency virus 1 (HIV-1) Rev protein; rev; enhances nuclear export of unspliced and incompletely spliced viral mRNAs
   7769..7886    +  misc_feature   cPPT/CTS: central polypurine tract and central termination sequence of HIV-1
   7961..8021    +  promoter       EF-1α core promoter (fragment): core promoter for human elongation factor EF-1α
   8034..8054    +  protein_bind   attB1: mutant version of attB; core recombination site for the Gateway® BP reaction BP Clonase™
   8070..8449    +  enhancer       CMV enhancer: human cytomegalovirus immediate early enhancer
   8583..8604    +  promoter       chicken β-actin promoter (fragment): No description available
   8711..9727    +  intron         chimeric intron: chimera between introns from chicken β-actin and rabbit β-globin
   9725..9790    +  CDS            HBB (fragment): HBB_LEPEU - Experimental evidence at protein level: Swiss-Prot protein existence level 1. Involved in oxygen transport from the lung to the various peripheral tissues. From Lepus europaeus (European hare).
   9788..9808    +  protein_bind   attB3: mutant version of attB; core recombination site for the Gateway® BP reaction BP Clonase™
   9816..9836    +  protein_bind   attB1: mutant version of attB; core recombination site for the Gateway® BP reaction BP Clonase™
   9857..10576   +  CDS            EGFP: the original enhanced GFP (Yang et al., 1996) mammalian codon-optimized
  10577..13      -  protein_bind   attB2 (across the origin): mutant version of attB; core recombination site for the Gateway® BP reaction BP Clonase™
>Addgene plasmid #214112 | CSII-CAG-EGFP | addgene full sequence | sequence record 423582 | Addgene NGS Result
TTGTACAAAGTGGTGATGCTACCGGAACATCGAGGGATCAAGCTTATCGATAATCAACCTCTGGATTACA
AAATTTGTGAAAGATTGACTGGTATTCTTAACTATGTTGCTCCTTTTACGCTATGTGGATACGCTGCTTT
AATGCCTTTGTATCATGCTATTGCTTCCCGTATGGCTTTCATTTTCTCCTCCTTGTATAAATCCTGGTTG
CTGTCTCTTTATGAGGAGTTGTGGCCCGTTGTCAGGCAACGTGGCGTGGTGTGCACTGTGTTTGCTGACG
CAACCCCCACTGGTTGGGGCATTGCCACCACCTGTCAGCTCCTTTCCGGGACTTTCGCTTTCCCCCTCCC
TATTGCCACGGCGGAACTCATCGCCGCCTGCCTTGCCCGCTGCTGGACAGGGGCTCGGCTGTTGGGCACT
GACAATTCCGTGGTGTTGTCGGGGAAGCTGACGTCCTTTCCATGGCTGCTCGCCTGTGTTGCCACCTGGA
TTCTGCGCGGGACGTCCTTCTGCTACGTCCCTTCGGCCCTCAATCCAGCGGACCTTCCTTCCCGCGGCCT
GCTGCCGGCTCTGCGGCCTCTTCCGCGTCTTCGCCTTCGCCCTCAGACGAGTCGGATCTCCCTTTGGGCC
GCCTCCCCGCATCGATACCGTCGAGACCTAGAAAAACATGGAGCAATCACAAGTAGCAATACAGCAGCTA
CCAATGCTGATTGTGCCTGGCTAGAAGCACAAGAGGAGGAGGAGGTGGGTTTTCCAGTCACACCTCAGGT
ACCTTTAAGACCAATGACTTACAAGGCAGCTGTAGATCTTAGCCACTTTTTAAAAGAAAAGGGGGGACTG
GAAGGGCTAATTCACTCCCAACGAAGACAAGATATCCTTGATCTGTGGATCTACCACACACAAGGCTACT
TCCCTGATTGGCAGAACTACACACCAGGGCCAGGGATCAGATATCCACTGACCTTTGGATGGTGCTACAA
GCTAGTACCAGTTGAGCAAGAGAAGGTAGAAGAAGCCAATGAAGGAGAGAACACCCGCTTGTTACACCCT
GTGAGCCTGCATGGGATGGATGACCCGGAGAGAGAAGTATTAGAGTGGAGGTTTGACAGCCGCCTAGCAT
TTCATCACATGGCCCGAGAGCTGCATCCGGACTGTACTGGGTCTCTCTGGTTAGACCAGATCTGAGCCTG
GGAGCTCTCTGGCTAACTAGGGAACCCACTGCTTAAGCCTCAATAAAGCTTGCCTTGAGTGCTTCAAGTA
GTGTGTGCCCGTCTGTTGTGTGACTCTGGTAACTAGAGATCCCTCAGACCCTTTTAGTCAGTGTGGAAAA
TCTCTAGCAGGGCCCGTTTAAACCCGCTGATCAGCCTCGACTGTGCCTTCTAGTTGCCAGCCATCTGTTG
TTTGCCCCTCCCCCGTGCCTTCCTTGACCCTGGAAGGTGCCACTCCCACTGTCCTTTCCTAATAAAATGA
GGAAATTGCATCGCATTGTCTGAGTAGGTGTCATTCTATTCTGGGGGGTGGGGTGGGGCAGGACAGCAAG
GGGGAGGATTGGGAAGACAATAGCAGGCATGCTGGGGATGCGGTGGGCTCTATGGCTTCTGAGGCGGAAA
GAACCAGCTGGGGCTCTAGGGGGTATCCCC
[124 nt withheld, positions 1641-1764]
C
[91 nt withheld, positions 1766-1856]
A
[49 nt withheld, positions 1858-1906]
CCTTTGACGTTGGAGTCCACGTTCTTT
[37 nt withheld, positions 1934-1970]
ACCCTATCTCGGTCTATTCTTTTGATTTATAAGGGATTTTGCCGATTTCGGCCTATTGGTTAAAAAATGA
GCTGATTTAACAAAAATTTAACGCGAATTAATTCTGTGGAATGTGTGTCAGTTAGGGTGTGGAAAGTCCC
CAGGCTCCCCAGCAGGCAGAAGTATGCAAAGCATGCATCTCAATTAGTCAGCAACCAGGTGTGGAAAGTC
CCCAGGCTCCCCAGCAGGCAGAAGTATGCAAAGCATGCATCTCAATTAGTCAGCAACCATAGTCCCGCCC
CTAACTCCGCCCATCCCGCCCCTAACTCCGCCCAGTTCCGCCCATTCTCCGCCCCATGGCTGACTAATTT
TTTTTATTTATGCAGAGGCCGAGGCCGCCTCTGCCTCTGAGCTATTCCAGAAGTAGTGAGGAGGCTTTTT
TGGAGGCCTAGGCTTTTGCAAAAAGCTCCCGGGAGCTTGTATATCCATTTTCGGATCTGATCAGCACGTG
TTGACAATTAATCATCGGCATAGTATATCGGCATAGTATAATACGACAAGGTGAGGAACTAAACCATGGC
CAAGTTGACCAGTGCCGTTCCGGTGCTCACCGCGCGCGACGTCGCCGGAGCGGTCGAGTTCTGGACCGAC
CGGCTCGGGTTCTCCCGGGACTTCGTGGAGGACGACTTCGCCGGTGTGGTCCGGGACGACGTGACCCTGT
TCATCAGCGCGGTCCAGGACCAGGTGGTGCCGGACAACACCCTGGCCTGGGTGTGGGTGCGCGGCCTGGA
CGAGCTGTACGCCGAGTGGTCGGAGGTCGTGTCCACGAACTTCCGGGACGCCTCCGGGCCGGCCATGACC
GAGATCGGCGAGCAGCCGTGGGGGCGGGAGTTCGCCCTGCGCGACCCGGCCGGCAACTGCGTGCACTTCG
TGGCCGAGGAGCAGGACTGACACGTGCTACGAGATTTCGATTCCACCGCCGCCTTCTATGAAAGGTTGGG
CTTCGGAATCGTTTTCCGGGACGCCGGCTGGATGATCCTCCAGCGCGGGGATCTCATGCTGGAGTTCTTC
GCCCACCCCAACTTGTTTATTGCAGCTTATAATGGTTACAAATAAAGCAATAGCATCACAAATTTCACAA
ATAAAGCATTTTTTTCACTGCATTCTAGTTGTGGTTTGTCCAAACTCATCAATGTATCTTATCATGTCTG
TATACCGTCGACCTCTAGCTAGAGCTTGGCGTAATCATGGTCATAGCTGTTTCCTGTGTGAAATTGTTAT
CCGCTCACAATTCCACACAACATACGAGCCGGAAGCATAAAGTGTAAAGCCTGGGGTGCCTAATGAGTGA
GCTAACTCACATTAATTGCGTTGCGCTCACTGCCCGCTTTCCAGTCGGGAAACCTGTCGTGCCAGCTGCA
TTAATGAATCGGCCAACGCGCGGGGAGAGGCGGTTTGCGTATTGGGCGCTCTTCCGCTTCCTCGCTCACT
GACTCGCTGCGCTCGGTCGTTCGGCTGCGGCGAGCGGTATCAGCTCACTCAAAGGCGGTAATACGGTTAT
CCACAGAATCAGGGGATAACGCAGGAAAGAACATGTGAGCAAAAGGCCAGCAAAAGGCCAGGAACCGTAA
AAAGGCCGCGTTGCTGGCGTTTTTCCATAGGCTCCGCCCCCCTGACGAGCATCACAAAAATCGACGCTCA
AGTCAGAGGTGGCGAAACCCGACAGGACTATAAAGATACCAGGCGTTTCCCCCTGGAAGCTCCCTCGTGC
GCTCTCCTGTTCCGACCCTGCCGCTTACCGGATACCTGTCCGCCTTTCTCCCTTCGGGAAGCGTGGCGCT
TTCTCATAGCTCACGCTGTAGGTATCTCAGTTCGGTGTAGGTCGTTCGCTCCAAGCTGGGCTGTGTGCAC
GAACCCCCCGTTCAGCCCGACCGCTGCGCCTTATCCGGTAACTATCGTCTTGAGTCCAACCCGGTAAGAC
ACGACTTATCGCCACTGGCAGCAGCCACTGGTAACAGGATTAGCAGAGCGAGGTATGTAGGCGGTGCTAC
AGAGTTCTTGAAGTGGTGGCCTAACTACGGCTACACTAGAAGAACAGTATTTGGTATCTGCGCTCTGCTG
AAGCCAGTTACCTTCGGAAAAAGAGTTGGTAGCTCTTGATCCGGCAAACAAACCACCGCTGGTAGCGGTG
GTTTTTTTGTTTGCAAGCAGCAGATTACGCGCAGAAAAAAAGGATCTCAAGAAGATCCTTTGATCTTTTC
TACGGGGTCTGACGCTCAGTGGAACGAAAACTCACGTTAAGGGATTTTGGTCATGAGATTATCAAAAAGG
ATCTTCACCTAGATCCTTTTAAATTAAAAATGAAGTTTTAAATCAATCTAAAGTATATATGAGTAAACTT
GGTCTGACAGTTACCAATGCTTAATCAGTGAGGCACCTATCTCAGCGATCTGTCTATTTCGTTCATCCAT
AGTTGCCTGACTCCCCGTCGTGTAGATAACTACGATACGGGAGGGCTTACCATCTGGCCCCAGTGCTGCA
ATGATACCGCGAGACCCACGCTCACCGGCTCCAGATTTATCAGCAATAAACCAGCCAGCCGGAAGGGCCG
AGCGCAGAAGTGGTCCTGCAACTTTATCCGCCTCCATCCAGTCTATTAATTGTTGCCGGGAAGCTAGAGT
AAGTAGTTCGCCAGTTAATAGTTTGCGCAACGTTGTTGCCATTGCTACAGGCATCGTGGTGTCACGCTCG
TCGTTTGGTATGGCTTCATTCAGCTCCGGTTCCCAACGATCAAGGCGAGTTACATGATCCCCCATGTTGT
GCAAAAAAGCGGTTAGCTCCTTCGGTCCTCCGATCGTTGTCAGAAGTAAGTTGGCCGCAGTGTTATCACT
CATGGTTATGGCAGCACTGCATAATTCTCTTACTGTCATGCCATCCGTAAGATGCTTTTCTGTGACTGGT
GAGTACTCAACCAAGTCATTCTGAGAATAGTGTATGCGGCGACCGAGTTGCTCTTGCCCGGCGTCAATAC
GGGATAATACCGCGCCACATAGCAGAACTTTAAAAGTGCTCATCATTGGAAAACGTTCTTCGGGGCGAAA
ACTCTCAAGGATCTTACCGCTGTTGAGATCCAGTTCGATGTAACCCACTCGTGCACCCAACTGATCTTCA
GCATCTTTTACTTTCACCAGCGTTTCTGGGTGAGCAAAAACAGGAAGGCAAAATGCCGCAAAAAAGGGAA
TAAGGGCGACACGGAAATGTTGAATACTCATACTCTTCCTTTTTCAATATTATTGAAGCATTTATCAGGG
TTATTGTCTCATGAGCGGATACATATTTGAATGTATTTAGAAAAATAAACAAATAGGGGTTCCGCGCACA
TTTCCCCGAAAAGTGCCACCTGACGTCGACGGATCGGGAGATCTCCCGATCCCCTATGGTGCACTCTCAG
TACAATCTGCTCTGATGCCGCATAGTTAAGCCAGTATCTGCTCCCTGCTTGTGTGTTGGAGGTCGCTGAG
TAGTGCGCGAGCAAAATTTAAGCTACAACAAGGCAAGGCTTGACCGACAATTGCATGAAGAATCTGCTTA
GGGTTAGGCGTTTTGCGCTGCTTCGCGATGTACGGGCCAGATATACGCGTTGACATTGATTATTGACTAG
TTATTAATAGTAATCAATTACGGGGTCATTAGTTCATAGCCCATATATGGAGTTCCGCGTTACATAACTT
ACGGTAAATGGCCCGCCTGGCTGACCGCCCAACGACCCCCGCCCATTGACGTCAATAATGACGTATGTTC
CCATAGTAACGCCAATAGGGACTTTCCATTGACGTCAATGGGTGGAGTATTTACGGTAAACTGCCCACTT
GGCAGTACATCAAGTGTATCATATGCCAAGTACGCCCCCTATTGACGTCAATGACGGTAAATGGCCCGCC
TGGCATTATGCCCAGTACATGACCTTATGGGACTTTCCTACTTGGCAGTACATCTACGTATTAGTCATCG
CTATTACCATGGTGATGCGGTTTTGGCAGTACATCAATGGGCGTGGATAGCGGTTTGACTCACGGGGATT
TCCAAGTCTCCACCCCATTGACGTCAATGGGAGTTTGTTTTGGCACCAAAATCAACGGGACTTTCCAAAA
TGTCGTAACAACTCCGCCCCATTGACGCAAATGGGCGGTAGGCGTGTACGGTGGGAGGTCTATATAAGCA
GCGCGTTTTGCCTGTACTGGGTCTCTCTGGTTAGACCAGATCTGAGCCTGGGAGCTCTCTGGCTAACTAG
GGAACCCACTGCTTAAGCCTCAATAAAGCTTGCCTTGAGTGCTTCAAGTAGTGTGTGCCCGTCTGTTGTG
TGACTCTGGTAACTAGAGATCCCTCAGACCCTTTTAGTCAGTGTGGAAAATCTCTAGCAGTGGCGCCCGA
ACAGGGACTTGAAAGCGAAAGGGAAACCAGAGGAGCTCTCTCGACGCAGGACTCGGCTTGCTGAAGCGCG
CACGGCAAGAGGCGAGGGGCGGCGACTGGTGAGTACGCCAAAAATTTTGACTAGCGGAGGCTAGAAGGAG
AGAGATGGGTGCGAGAGCGTCAGTATTAAGCGGGGGAGAATTAGATCGCGATGGGAAAAAATTCGGTTAA
GGCCAGGGGGAAAGAAAAAATATAAATTAAAACATATAGTATGGGCAAGCAGGGAGCTAGAACGATTCGC
AGTTAATCCTGGCCTGTTAGAAACATCAGAAGGCTGTAGACAAATACTGGGACAGCTACAACCATCCCTT
CAGACAGGATCAGAAGAACTTAGATCATTATATAATACAGTAGCAACCCTCTATTGTGTGCATCAAAGGA
TAGAGATAAAAGACACCAAGGAAGCTTTAGACAAGATAGAGGAAGAGCAAAACAAAAGTAAGACCACCGC
ACAGCAAGGGCCGCTGATCTTCAGACCTGGAGGAGGAGATATGAGGGACAATTGGAGAAGTGAATTATAT
AAATATAAAGTAGTAAAAATTGAACCATTAGGAGTAGCACCCACCAAGGCAAAGAGAAGAGTGGTGCAGA
GAGAAAAAAGAGCAGTGGGAATAGGAGCTTTGTTCCTTGGGTTCTTGGGAGCAGCAGGAAGCACTATGGG
CGCAGCGTCAATGACGCTGACGGTACAGGCCAGACAATTATTGTCTGGTATAGTGCAGCAGCAGAACAAT
TTGCTGAGGGCTATTGAGGCGCAACAGCATCTGTTGCAACTCACAGTCTGGGGCATCAAGCAGCTCCAGG
CAAGAATCCTGGCTGTGGAAAGATACCTAAAGGATCAACAGCTCCTGGGGATTTGGGGTTGCTCTGGAAA
ACTCATTTGCACCACTGCTGTGCCTTGGAATGCTAGTTGGAGTAATAAATCTCTGGAACAGATTTGGAAT
CACACGACCTGGATGGAGTGGGACAGAGAAATTAACAATTACACAAGCTTAATACACTCCTTAATTGAAG
AATCGCAAAACCAGCAAGAAAAGAATGAACAAGAATTATTGGAATTAGATAAATGGGCAAGTTTGTGGAA
TTGGTTTAACATAACAAATTGGCTGTGGTATATAAAATTATTCATAATGATAGTAGGAGGCTTGGTAGGT
TTAAGAATAGTTTTTGCTGTACTTTCTATAGTGAATAGAGTTAGGCAGGGATATTCACCATTATCGTTTC
AGACCCACCTCCCAACCCCGAGGGGACCCGACAGGCCCGAAGGAATAGAAGAAGAAGGTGGAGAGAGAGA
CAGAGACAGATCCATTCGATTAGTGAACGGATCTACAAATGGCAGTATTCATCCACAATTTTAAAAGAAA
AGGGGGGATTGGGGGGTACAGTGCAGGGGAAAGAATAGTAGACATAATAGCAACAGACATACAAACTAAA
GAATTACAAAAACAAATTACAAAAATTCAAAATTTTCGGGTTTATTACAGGGACAGCAGAAATTCACTTT
GAATTAATTCAAGCTTCGTGAGGCTCCGGTGCCCGTCAGTGGGCAGAGCGCACATCGCCCACAGTCCCCG
AGAAGTTGGGGGGAGGGGTCGGCAATTGAACCGGCTAGCATCACAAGTTTGTACAAAAAAGCAGAAGCTT
CCATGGGTCGACATTGATTATTGACTAGTTATTAATAGTAATCAATTACGGGGTCATTAGTTCATAGCCC
ATATATGGAGTTCCGCGTTACATAACTTACGGTAAATGGCCCGCCTGGCTGACCGCCCAACGACCCCCGC
CCATTGACGTCAATAATGACGTATGTTCCCATAGTAACGCCAATAGGGACTTTCCATTGACGTCAATGGG
TGGAGTATTTACGGTAAACTGCCCACTTGGCAGTACATCAAGTGTATCATATGCCAAGTACGCCCCCTAT
TGACGTCAATGACGGTAAATGGCCCGCCTGGCATTATGCCCAGTACATGACCTTATGGGACTTTCCTACT
TGGCAGTACATCTACGTATTAGTCATCGCTATTACCATGGTCGAGGTGAGCCCCACGTTCTGCTTCACTC
TCCCCATCTCCCCCCCCTCCCCACCCCCAATTTTGTATTTATTTATTTTTTAATTATTTTGTGCAGCGAT
GGGGGCGGGGGGGGGGGGGGGGGGGGGGGGCGGGGGGCGGGGGGGGGGGGGGGGGAGGGGTGCGGGGGCG
GCCATGCAGAGCGGCGCGCTCCGAAAGTTTCCTTTTATGGCGAGGCGGCGGCGGCGGCGGCCCTATAAAA
AGCGAAGCGCGCGGCGGGCGGGAGTCGCTGCGCGCTGCCTTCGCCCCGTGCCCCGCTCCGCCGCCGCCTC
GCGCCGCCCGCCCCGGCTCTGACTGACCGCGTTACTCCCACAGGTGAGCGGGCGGGACGGCCCTTCTCCT
CCGGGCTGTAATTAGCGCTTGGTTTAATGACGGCTTGTTTCTTTTCTGTGGCTGCGTGAAAGCCTTGAGG
GGCTCCGGGAGGGCCCTTTGTGCGGGGGGAGCGGCTCGGGGGGTGCGTGCGTGTGTGTGTGCGTGGGGAG
CGCCGCGTGCGGCTCCGCGCTGCCCGGCGGCTGTGAGCGCTGCGGGCGCGGCGCGGGGCTTTGTGCGCTC
CGCAGTGTGCGCGAGGGGAGCGCGGCCGGGGGCGGTGCCCCGCGGTGCGGGGGGGGCTGCGAGGGGAACA
AAGGCTGCGTGCGGGGTGTGTGCGTGGGGGGGTGAGCAGGGGGTGTGGGCGCGTCGGTCGGGCTGCAACC
CCCCCTGCACCCCCCTCCCCGAGTTGCTGAGCACGGCCCGGCTTCGGGTGCGGGGCTCCGTACGGGGCGT
GGCGCGGGGCTCGCCGTACCGGGCGGGGGGTGGCGGCAGGTGGGGGTGCCGGGCGGGGCGGGGCCGCCTC
GGGCCGGGGAGGGCTCGGGGGAGGGGCGCGGCGGCCCCCGGAGCGCCGGCGGCTGTCGAGGCGCGGCGAG
CCGCAGCCATTGCCTTTTATGGTAATCGTGCGAGAGGGCGCAGGGACTTCCTTTGTCCCAAATCTGTGCG
GAGCCGAAATCTGGGAGGCGCCGCCGCACCCCCTCTAGCGGGCGCGGGGCGAAGCGGTGCGGCGCCGGCA
GGAAGGAAATGGGCGGGGAGGGCCTTCGTGCGTCGCCGCGCCGCCGTCCCCTTCTCCCTCTCCAGCCTCG
GGGCTGTCCGCGGGGGGACGGCTGCCTTCGGGGGGGACGGGGCAGGGCGGGGTTCGGCTTCTGGCGTGTG
ACCGGCGGCTCTAGAGCCTCTGCTAACCATGTTCATGCCTTCTTCTTTTTCCTACAGCTCCTGGGCAACG
TGCTGGTTATTGTGCTGTCTCATCATTTTGGCAAAGAATTCAAGCTTCAACTTTGTATAATAAAGTTGGA
AGCTTCAAGTTTGTACAAAAAAGCAGGCTTCGAAGGAGATAGAACCATGGTGAGCAAGGGCGAGGAGCTG
TTCACCGGGGTGGTGCCCATCCTGGTCGAGCTGGACGGCGACGTAAACGGCCACAAGTTCAGCGTGTCCG
GCGAGGGCGAGGGCGATGCCACCTACGGCAAGCTGACCCTGAAGTTCATCTGCACCACCGGCAAGCTGCC
CGTGCCCTGGCCCACCCTCGTGACCACCCTGACCTACGGCGTGCAGTGCTTCAGCCGCTACCCCGACCAC
ATGAAGCAGCACGACTTCTTCAAGTCCGCCATGCCCGAAGGCTACGTCCAGGAGCGCACCATCTTCTTCA
AGGACGACGGCAACTACAAGACCCGCGCCGAGGTGAAGTTCGAGGGCGACACCCTGGTGAACCGCATCGA
GCTGAAGGGCATCGACTTCAAGGAGGACGGCAACATCCTGGGGCACAAGCTGGAGTACAACTACAACAGC
CACAACGTCTATATCATGGCCGACAAGCAGAAGAACGGCATCAAGGTGAACTTCAAGATCCGCCACAACA
TCGAGGACGGCAGCGTGCAGCTCGCCGACCACTACCAGCAGAACACCCCCATCGGCGACGGCCCCGTGCT
GCTGCCCGACAACCACTACCTGAGCACCCAGTCCGCCCTGAGCAAAGACCCCAACGAGAAGCGCGATCAC
ATGGTCCTGCTGGAGTTCGTGACCGCCGCCGGGATCACTCTCGGCATGGACGAGCTGTACAAGTAACAGC
TTTC
